Addgene plasmid #128362: pPEE19
Purpose: (Empty Backbone) Dominant marker in Cryptococcus neoformans. Targets DNA constructs to a Safe Haven Site 3, a small gene-free region. Contains the amdS2 counterselectable marker.
Depositing lab: James Fraser. Depositing organization: University of Queensland. Publication: amdS as a dominant recyclable marker in Cryptococcus neoformans. Erpf PE, Stephenson CJ, Fraser JA. Fungal Genet Biol. 2019 Jun 17;131:103241. doi: 10.1016/j.fgb.2019.103241. PubMed 31220607.
Backbone
  Vector backbone: pBlueScript II SK(-)
  Backbone manufacturer: Stratagene
  Vector type: Unspecified
  Selectable markers: Acetamide, Fluoroacetamide
Growth in bacteria
  Bacterial resistance: Ampicillin, 100 μg/mL
  Growth temperature: 37°C
  Growth strain: DH5alpha
  Copy number: High Copy
Gene/Insert
  Gene/Insert name: Acetamidase (amdS)
  Species: Synthetic
  Promoter: TEF1
  Cloning method: Gibson Cloning
Terms and licenses: Academic/Nonprofit Terms; Industry Terms: Not Available to Industry
Depositor comments: Contains the Safe Haven Site 3 sequence (CNAG_02589 - CNAG_02588) in the backbone of pBluescript II SK- to enable integration into the C. neoformans genome via homologous recombination, in addition to a linker sequence containing multiple rare-cutting restriction enzyme cut sites to facilitate linearization prior to biolistic transformation. Importantly, as the Safe Haven and marker fragments were inserted into the pBluescript II SK- backbone in place of the f1 origin of replication, each plasmid still retains the original multicloning site and blue/white screening capabilities. Linearization of the safe haven constructs is made possible by the inclusion of a linker containing cut sites for three rare cutting restriction enzymes, BaeI, AscI and PacI. To use the vectors, the gene of interest is subcloned into the standard pBluescript II SK- multicloning site.
How to cite: pPEE19 was a gift from James Fraser (Addgene plasmid # 128362 ; http://n2t.net/addgene:128362 ; RRID:Addgene_128362)
