[The description below was written by a language model from this plasmid's Addgene catalogue record and pLannotate feature annotations shown in this document.]
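Description:
pPEE19 is an empty-backbone integration vector for the fungal pathogen Cryptococcus neoformans, built on pBluescript II SK(-). In E. coli it is maintained as a high-copy plasmid through the ColE1/pUC-type origin and selected with ampicillin via the β-lactamase gene. The depositor notes that the fungal-specific modules were inserted by Gibson assembly in place of the f1 origin, which fits the feature table: only short f1/M13 origin fragments remain. The lac promoter/operator, lacZα region, pBluescript multiple cloning site and flanking T3 and T7 promoters are still present. The plasmid therefore keeps blue/white screening, and a gene of interest is simply subcloned into the standard polylinker.

The fungal payload has two parts. The first is an acetamidase (amdS) cassette, described as the amdS2 marker, listed as synthetic and driven by a TEF1 promoter. The annotation matches the coding sequence to Aspergillus nidulans amdS. Acetamidase allows growth on acetamide, giving dominant positive selection, and it also converts fluoroacetamide into a toxic product. Cells that have lost the marker can therefore be counterselected, which makes the marker recyclable. The second part is the Safe Haven Site 3 sequence, a small gene-free intergenic region between CNAG_02589 and CNAG_02588. It directs homologous recombination so that constructs integrate at a defined locus chosen to avoid disrupting genes. A linker carrying rare-cutting BaeI, AscI and PacI sites allows linearisation before biolistic transformation. The automated feature table does not annotate the Safe Haven sequence, the linker or the TEF1 promoter, so these presumably lie in the unannotated stretches around amdS. The vector is suited to stable, targeted delivery of constructs into the C. neoformans genome.
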