Features (pLannotate 1.2.2; 14 found; start..end, strand, type, name):
    765..781     -  rep_origin     f1 ori (fragment): f1 bacteriophage origin of replication; arrow indicates direction of (+) strand synthesis
    808..912     +  promoter       AmpR promoter: bla
    913..1773    +  CDS            AmpR: β-lactamase; bla; confers resistance to ampicillin, carbenicillin, and related antibiotics
   1944..2532    +  rep_origin     ori: high-copy-number ColE1/pMB1/pBR322/pUC origin of replication
   2715..2807    +  CDS            lacI (fragment): lac repressor; lacI; The lac repressor binds to the lac operator to inhibit transcription in E. coli. This inhibition can be relieved by adding lactose or isopropyl-β-D-thiogalactopyranoside (IPTG).
   2820..2841    +  protein_bind   CAP binding site: CAP binding activates transcription in the presence of cAMP. E. coli catabolite activator protein
   2856..2886    +  promoter       lac promoter: promoter for the E. coli lac operon
   2894..2910    +  protein_bind   lac operator: The lac repressor binds to the lac operator to inhibit transcription in E. coli. This inhibition can be relieved by adding lactose or isopropyl-β-D-thiogalactopyranoside (IPTG). lac repressor encoded by lacI
   2955..2973    +  promoter       T3 promoter: promoter for bacteriophage T3 RNA polymerase
   2986..3093    +  misc_feature   MCS: pBluescript multiple cloning site
   3102..3120    -  promoter       T7 promoter: promoter for bacteriophage T7 RNA polymerase
   3128..3283    +  CDS            lacZα (fragment): LacZα fragment of β-galactosidase; lacZ fragment
   3287..3418    -  rep_origin     M13 ori (fragment): M13 bacteriophage origin of replication; arrow indicates direction of (+) strand synthesis
   4654..6300    +  CDS            amdS: acetamidase from Aspergillus nidulans; amdS; confers ability to process acetamide for selection in fungal cells
>Addgene plasmid #128362 | pPEE19 | addgene full sequence | sequence record 254049 | Addgene NGS Result
GGTCTTCCCATACGAATGTTCCCCATACTCCCAATTGCATGGCGCTCGGCACGACTGAGCAGGGGGAAGA
AACTGTCCTTCTGCGTGCACCATGTCGCTGGATAACCCCACCCAGAAAACAAACCAATCATCTACGGTGA
CTGGATTGGGCCTCACGAAAGACGATCATACTCAGTTCTCATAGACTCATATATGCCCTTTATTATTAAA
TAACATAGATCAGTTTTCTCATGGAAATTGTTACATGAGTCACAACCTTTCCGCCCAATCTGATAACAAT
CTGTGGATCAGTTTCATGAACTTGAAATGCCAGACAGTCTGTTTCGTAGAAGGAAGCGTTCAAGTTTTGA
GGGTTTGAGGAGTTTGATGATATAGTCATTATGAGGACGAAAGGAACGACTACACTTTTTGGCCTCAGCC
ATGTTGAAACATCACAGAGATCAATGAGGAGAGATAACGCACACGATAAGGAGGCACAGGTCTTCGAAAA
ACCTTTATTTATTCACCCGTAAGATATGTCTCCCACTATCTCTCTACTGTCTACTACCCTGAGATCCAAC
ATGGGACTGTCAATCCTGCAAGATCCTGAGAAAATAAGGTCAAGCTCTTGTAACGTAGCAGCAGGTTGGG
AGGTAAAATATGTTGCCAGATGTAGGCCAAAGTAACAAACAGCCTTTACCTCATCAGCAACAAATCCATG
TAATGTGTAAACTTCTAGGGGGCATTAAGAGGCACCGCTTGAGATGTACGATTTAAATAGGCCTGCCGCT
ACAGGGCGCGTCAGGTGGCACTTTTCGGGGAAATGTGCGCGGAACCCCTATTTGTTTATTTTTCTAAATA
CATTCAAATATGTATCCGCTCATGAGACAATAACCCTGATAAATGCTTCAATAATATTGAAAAAGGAAGA
GTATGAGTATTCAACATTTCCGTGTCGCCCTTATTCCCTTTTTTGCGGCATTTTGCCTTCCTGTTTTTGC
TCACCCAGAAACGCTGGTGAAAGTAAAAGATGCTGAAGATCAGTTGGGTGCACGAGTGGGTTACATCGAA
CTGGATCTCAACAGCGGTAAGATCCTTGAGAGTTTTCGCCCCGAAGAACGTTTTCCAATGATGAGCACTT
TTAAAGTTCTGCTATGTGGCGCGGTATTATCCCGTATTGACGCCGGGCAAGAGCAACTCGGTCGCCGCAT
ACACTATTCTCAGAATGACTTGGTTGAGTACTCACCAGTCACAGAAAAGCATCTTACGGATGGCATGACA
GTAAGAGAATTATGCAGTGCTGCCATAACCATGAGTGATAACACTGCGGCCAACTTACTTCTGACAACGA
TCGGAGGACCGAAGGAGCTAACCGCTTTTTTGCACAACATGGGGGATCATGTAACTCGCCTTGATCGTTG
GGAACCGGAGCTGAATGAAGCCATACCAAACGACGAGCGTGACACCACGATGCCTGTAGCAATGGCAACA
ACGTTGCGCAAACTATTAACTGGCGAACTACTTACTCTAGCTTCCCGGCAACAATTAATAGACTGGATGG
AGGCGGATAAAGTTGCAGGACCACTTCTGCGCTCGGCCCTTCCGGCTGGCTGGTTTATTGCTGATAAATC
TGGAGCCGGTGAGCGTGGGTCTCGCGGTATCATTGCAGCACTGGGGCCAGATGGTAAGCCCTCCCGTATC
GTAGTTATCTACACGACGGGGAGTCAGGCAACTATGGATGAACGAAATAGACAGATCGCTGAGATAGGTG
CCTCACTGATTAAGCATTGGTAACTGTCAGACCAAGTTTACTCATATATACTTTAGATTGATTTAAAACT
TCATTTTTAATTTAAAAGGATCTAGGTGAAGATCCTTTTTGATAATCTCATGACCAAAATCCCTTAACGT
GAGTTTTCGTTCCACTGAGCGTCAGACCCCGTAGAAAAGATCAAAGGATCTTCTTGAGATCCTTTTTTTC
TGCGCGTAATCTGCTGCTTGCAAACAAAAAAACCACCGCTACCAGCGGTGGTTTGTTTGCCGGATCAAGA
GCTACCAACTCTTTTTCCGAAGGTAACTGGCTTCAGCAGAGCGCAGATACCAAATACTGTTCTTCTAGTG
TAGCCGTAGTTAGGCCACCACTTCAAGAACTCTGTAGCACCGCCTACATACCTCGCTCTGCTAATCCTGT
TACCAGTGGCTGCTGCCAGTGGCGATAAGTCGTGTCTTACCGGGTTGGACTCAAGACGATAGTTACCGGA
TAAGGCGCAGCGGTCGGGCTGAACGGGGGGTTCGTGCACACAGCCCAGCTTGGAGCGAACGACCTACACC
GAACTGAGATACCTACAGCGTGAGCTATGAGAAAGCGCCACGCTTCCCGAAGGGAGAAAGGCGGACAGGT
ATCCGGTAAGCGGCAGGGTCGGAACAGGAGAGCGCACGAGGGAGCTTCCAGGGGGAAACGCCTGGTATCT
TTATAGTCCTGTCGGGTTTCGCCACCTCTGACTTGAGCGTCGATTTTTGTGATGCTCGTCAGGGGGGCGG
AGCCTATGGAAAAACGCCAGCAACGCGGCCTTTTTACGGTTCCTGGCCTTTTGCTGGCCTTTTGCTCACA
TGTTCTTTCCTGCGTTATCCCCTGATTCTGTGGATAACCGTATTACCGCCTTTGAGTGAGCTGATACCGC
TCGCCGCAGCCGAACGACCGAGCGCAGCGAGTCAGTGAGCGAGGAAGCGGAAGAGCGCCCAATACGCAAA
CCGCCTCTCCCCGCGCGTTGGCCGATTCATTAATGCAGCTGGCACGACAGGTTTCCCGACTGGAAAGCGG
GCAGTGAGCGCAACGCAATTAATGTGAGTTAGCTCACTCATTAGGCACCCCAGGCTTTACACTTTATGCT
TCCGGCTCGTATGTTGTGTGGAATTGTGAGCGGATAACAATTTCACACAGGAAACAGCTATGACCATGAT
TACGCCAAGCGCGCAATTAACCCTCACTAAAGGGAACAAAAGCTGGAGCTCCACCGCGGTGGCGGCCGCT
CTAGAACTAGTGGATCCCCCGGGCTGCAGGAATTCGATATCAAGCTTATCGATACCGTCGACCTCGAGGG
GGGGCCCGGTACCCAATTCGCCCTATAGTGAGTCGTATTACGCGCGCTCACTGGCCGTCGTTTTACAACG
TCGTGACTGGGAAAACCCTGGCGTTACCCAACTTAATCGCCTTGCAGCACATCCCCCTTTCGCCAGCTGG
CGTAATAGCGAAGAGGCCCGCACCGATCGCCCTTCCCAACAGTTGCGCAGCCTGAATGGCGAATGGAAAT
TGTAAGCGTTAATATTTTGTTAAAATTCGCGTTAAATTTTTGTTAAATCAGCTCATTTTTTTAACCAATA
GGCCGAAATCGGCAAAATCCCTTATAAATCAAAAGAATAGACCGAGATAGGGTTGAGTCCATGGCGGCCG
CCATTCTATGCTATACGGTACAAGATTGTGGCTACTATGCAAGCTCCATAGCGAATGATCTTACACTGAC
CTTGTCGACCGTTCTGAATGATTAACAATGGTCGCAAGTGTGGTTGACCCACCTGCGGGCGCTTCTTAAC
TATCTATCATCGGTATGTCAAGTATCACACCCTTTAAACAAAAGAATAAGAGCATAATACAGCAGTCTCA
TCATGGCAACCCTTCGCGCAATGTACAAAAAGCAGCCAGAAGCCCCCACGCACAAGCAATAATGTCGTGT
TCTACCCTGCCATGAACAAGCGTCATGGCCATTAGCGAACGCCCCAATATTCAGCCCCATTCGCCAAGCA
AGTTGCCTCGCCCCCTTCCCAGAAGATCATGGGCATCTCGTCTTCTTCTAATTTCGCATTTTGTGAAGCT
CCATTCATGCACGTCGGCTTCTGGACGACTCTTATCATATGCATTGGCCTGCTCGGTGTGAGGATGAGCC
ACTCCCACATGTTTAGACGGCAGGGGCCTCTTGCCACCCGTTGAATTTTTGGTGCGAAGACGTGCCTGGG
AACGACCTCCACTTTAAATTTCTCCGTTGTTGCGGTCGCTCCATCCTCCTCACATTTCTTGCCTCCTAAG
TCCCATGTGCCACACTCGGTGAAAAACGGAGTTTGATACGGATGAAATTTCCAGTGAGCTTTTCACATTC
TGGAGGTTTCGAAAAAAATTGTGGGATTTTCTGAATTAATCCGAGAATCCGCCCTGCCCATCAACCGGAA
AGAATTAAATCCCTCGCACATTCCTTTCTCCCACCACCTTCTTTATCTCTACATTCTTTAACCAAAACAC
CTAGGTGAGTACCCAAAGTCTTTTGACACCTTTGAAAATCCGCGCCAGTCGTAGGGCACGTAAAACAATT
CTCGCTGGTGGCTTCTGCAGGTGAAGTCGGGGCAGAGTGGAGCTGAGCATGGTCGACCACCCACATCATT
CTGTCTTGTTTTTGGCGATGTCTTCCATGCTTTTGCCCTCATCTGTTGCGTCGACTGCAGAGTACTGTTT
TGCCACTACTGAGCTCAACATGGGCTTGTGTGTGGTGAAGAAAAAAATTTGGTGGCTCTTGAAAATTTTC
AACCCATCGGATACATGCCCTTCCAACTCACAACGCCCTAACACTTTATTGTCCTATCATTGCCTCTTCG
CACATGCTAACGATCTCCACAGAAAACTTCAAAATGCCTCAATCCTGGGAAGAACTGGCCGCTGATAAGC
GCGCCCGCCTCGCAAAAACCATCCCTGATGAATGGAAAGTCCAGACGCTGCCTGCGGAAGACAGCGTTAT
TGATTTCCCAAAGAAATCGGGGATCCTTTCAGAGGCCGAACTGAAGATCACAGAGGCCTCCGCTGCAGAT
CTTGTGTCCAAGCTGGCGGCCGGAGAGTTGACCTCGGTGGAAGTTACGCTAGCATTCTGTAAACGGGCAG
CAATCGCCCAGCAGTTAACAAACTGCGCCCACGAGTTCTTCCCTGACGCCGCTCTCGCGCAGGCAAGGGA
ACTCGATGAATACTACGCAAAGCACAAGAGACCCGTTGGTCCACTCCATGGCCTCCCCATCTCTCTCAAA
GACCAGCTTCGAGTCAAGGGCTACGAAACATCAATGGGCTACATCTCATGGCTAAACAAGTACGACGAAG
GGGACTCGGTTCTGACAACCATGCTCCGCAAAGCCGGTGCCGTCTTCTACGTCAAGACCTCTGTCCCGCA
GACCCTGATGGTCTGCGAGACAGTCAACAACATCATCGGGCGCACCGTCAACCCACGCAACAAGAACTGG
TCGTGCGGCGGCAGTTCCGGTGGTGAGGGTGCGATCGTTGGGATTCGTGGTGGCGTCATCGGTGTAGGAA
CGGATATCGGTGGCTCGATTCGAGTGCCGGCCGCGTTCAACTTCCTGTACGGTCTAAGGCCGAGTCATGG
GCGGCTGCCGTATGCAAAGATGGCGAACAGCATGGAGGGTCAGGAGACGGTGCACAGCGTTGTCGGGCCG
ATTACGCACTCTGTTGAGGACCTCCGCCTCTTCACCAAATCCGTCCTCGGTCAGGAGCCATGGAAATACG
ACTCCAAGGTCATCCCCATGCCCTGGCGCCAGTCCGAGTCGGACATTATTGCCTCCAAGATCAAGAACGG
CGGGCTCAATATCGGCTACTACAACTTCGACGGCAATGTCCTTCCACACCCTCCTATCCTGCGCGGCGTG
GAAACCACCGTCGCCGCACTCGCCAAAGCCGGTCACACCGTGACCCCGTGGACGCCATACAAGCACGATT
TCGGCCACGATCTCATCTCCCATATCTACGCGGCTGACGGCAGCGCCGACGTAATGCGCGATATCAGTGC
ATCCGGCGAGCCGGCGATTCCAAATATCAAAGACCTACTGAACCCGAACATCAAAGCTGTTAACATGAAC
GAGCTCTGGGACACGCATCTCCAGAAGTGGAATTACCAGATGGAGTACCTTGAGAAATGGCGGGAGGCTG
AAGAAAAGGCCGGGAAGGAACTGGACGCCATCATCGCGCCGATTACGCCTACCGCTGCGGTACGGCATGA
CCAGTTCCGGTACTATGGGTATGCCTCTGTGATCAACCTGCTGGATTTCACGAGCGTGGTTGTTCCGGTT
ACCTTTGCGGATAAGAACATCGATAAGAAGAATGAGAGTTTCAAGGCGGTTAGTGAGCTTGATGCCCTCG
TGCAGGAAGAGTATGATCCGGAGGCGTACCATGGGGCACCGGTTGCAGTGCAGGTTATCGGACGGAGACT
CAGTGAAGAGAGGACGTTGGCGATTGCAGAGGAAGTGGGGAAGTTGCTGGGAAATGTGGTGACTCCATAG
AAGGTTGAGCGCGTAATAGTGGGTTGGTCTTGTCTCTATCCATTCATCTGTGAGACATACTGATTTCAAC
TTTTTCATCAGATAATAAGGATGGTGTGAGATAAGCAAGGCTGGGTTATGAGGTTTGGGACTAGATGGTG
TTTCGCGTCTAAAGGTGAGTCTTCGTTGGTTCAATCACATTGATCTGATCGCTGATCAATTGTCAGCCTC
TGAATGTGCTCTTGAAGAAAATGGTTGTCTGTAAGAATCCAGAACCAAAAACGGTCATTTCAAGTATGTA
TCCTCCGTGAAGTTCCTTTAGCTCTTGCTAATATTGGACTTTAGCGTGCTTTAGCCAAAGACAGGGTCGC
GAGGTTAAGAGGATGGGCCAGGAAAAATCTAAGTTAGATTTGTCACACAAAGAAAAAGATTGTCTCAGTT
TTGGTTTTGTTTGGTTTGATTTATGCATAGGAAATATTTATGATCGAAATCACTCATTTCCTGCTTCGTA
AATATCATCTACTATATGCTTCGTAAATGTCCATCTCCTACATATTGTGGATATGATAAATGCAATCCTC
TCGTCTACACTCTCGGCTTATGCCTTTGTCTTCTTTGCGCTCCTTTTAGCCTTCTTTTTATTCCTAGTCT
TCAAGCCCATCTACGTAGCCCGAATAGGTTGGGAGGAAATTTCAGAGGCTTATGTTGGTATCGGCTGACG
TTGAGCTGGAAAAGAAAACATAGCTCAAATTACGATACTACAGTAATGCGAGAATAATACTTCATGATGA
CAAGCCGCTGCTGCACTAGCAGTGCGTAAACTGCCTGCCTCATCACCAGCTGCATCGATCTCTCATGAGT
CATGACTGACCCAGCGCTTCATGAAACGGCTTCTCCGTGCTGACGGCATCCACCTGTACAGGCTGCCACG
CAGCAGCATTTTATTCCGTTATAAGCACTCTTTTCAATCCCTCTTCATCCGTCACCGCTGCTCAATTTCA
GCTCAAGATCGGTCCCATCCAGTACTGGCCACATGTTGAGTGACGAACTCCCAGCCCCTGATTCACGATG
CGGGTAGCTTTGTTCTTGATGCTTGAGACCCTTTGGCAGGTGCCCGTCACTCTTCAGCTCTTGCGCTGAT
AAGTTTCATTTGTGAACCAAGAAGAAGAGTTCTACCATTTGCAGTGCGTATTTATGAGAAGAAGCTGGTG
GCCGTGTGGTGCACTTGCTGGCTATTGCCGGCTTGTTGCAGATAAAGCCACAAGTAAGAAAGATGGAGCC
ACCATGGCTGCATCCCGATTGTCTGTGGCGGTAAGCCATTGATGGGATGGAGATAGCACCTCACGGCTGT
GAACGATCGACGGATGACAAGACGGAACTCCTCTTGCAGAAAGTGCGTGACGAGTACTCGAATACTGTTA
ATTAACACAAGTATCGTGGCGCGCC
